Addgene plasmid #77978: CSNK1E gRNA (BRDN0001147706)
Purpose: 3rd generation lentiviral gRNA plasmid targeting human CSNK1E
Depositing lab: John Doench & David Root. Depositing organization: Broad Institute. Publication: Optimized sgRNA design to maximize activity and minimize off-target effects of CRISPR-Cas9. Doench JG, Fusi N, Sullender M, Hegde M, Vaimberg EW, Donovan KF, Smith I, Tothova Z, Wilen C, Orchard R, Virgin HW, Listgarten J, Root DE. Nat Biotechnol. 2016 Jan 18. doi: 10.1038/nbt.3437. PubMed 26780180.
Backbone
  Vector backbone: lentiGuide-Puro
  Backbone manufacturer: Zhang Lab (Addgene plasmid # 52963)
  Vector type: Mammalian Expression, Lentiviral, CRISPR
  Selectable markers: Puromycin
Growth in bacteria
  Bacterial resistance: Ampicillin, 100 μg/mL
  Growth temperature: 37°C
  Growth strain: DH5alpha
  Copy number: High Copy
Gene/Insert
  Gene/Insert name: CSNK1E,LOC400927-CSNK1E (alt names: CSNK1E; NM_001289912.1)
  gRNA/shRNA sequence: GGTTGCGGAAGAGCTGACGT
  Species: H. sapiens (human)
  Entrez Gene: CSNK1E (a.k.a. CKIe, CKIepsilon, HCKIE); TPTEP2-CSNK1E (a.k.a. LOC400927-CSNK1E)
  Promoter: hU6
  Cloning method: Unknown
  Sequencing primers: 5′ U6-F; 3′ pS2-R
Terms and licenses: Academic/Nonprofit Terms; Industry Terms: Not Available to Industry
Depositor comments: The gRNA was designed to target the following Genbank reference sequence(s): NM_001289912.1,NM_001894.4,NM_152221.2. Note that this plasmid does NOT contain Cas9. It should be used in conjunction with lentiCas9-Blast (Addgene #52962) or otherwise with cell lines already expressing Cas9. Browse the full kinome gRNA library at http://www.addgene.org/pooled-library/broadgpp-human-kinome/ or visit http://www.broadinstitute.org/rnai/public/ for detailed protocols and information.
How to cite: CSNK1E gRNA (BRDN0001147706) was a gift from John Doench & David Root (Addgene plasmid # 77978 ; http://n2t.net/addgene:77978 ; RRID:Addgene_77978)
