[The description below was written by a language model from this plasmid's Addgene catalogue record and pLannotate feature annotations shown in this document.]
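Description:
CSNK1E gRNA (BRDN0001147706) is a third-generation lentiviral guide RNA plasmid built on the lentiGuide-Puro backbone and designed to target human CSNK1E (casein kinase 1 epsilon), including the TPTEP2-CSNK1E readthrough locus. It is maintained in E. coli as a high-copy plasmid through a ColE1/pUC-type origin and selected with ampicillin via the β-lactamase gene. An f1 origin, an SV40 origin and leftover lac, T7 and T3 cloning-vector elements are also present in the backbone.

The lentiviral transfer cassette starts with an RSV promoter fused to a truncated HIV-1 5' LTR. This arrangement drives Tat-independent transcription of the viral genome in packaging cells. It is followed by the Ψ packaging signal with a partial gag sequence, the Rev response element for Rev-dependent nuclear export, and a cPPT/CTS. The cassette ends in a self-inactivating ΔU3 3' LTR and an SV40 polyadenylation signal.

Two expression units sit between the LTRs. A human U6 RNA polymerase III promoter transcribes the 20-nucleotide CSNK1E spacer joined to the Streptococcus pyogenes Cas9 guide scaffold. Separately, the EF-1α core promoter with its intron A drives puromycin N-acetyltransferase, with a WPRE downstream to enhance transcript expression, so that transduced mammalian cells can be selected with puromycin.

The plasmid does not encode Cas9. It is meant to be used with a separate Cas9 lentivirus such as lentiCas9-Blast, or in cells already expressing Cas9, to disrupt CSNK1E. The guide was designed against several CSNK1E reference transcripts and belongs to a human kinome gRNA collection created with optimized sgRNA design rules.
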