Features (pLannotate 1.2.2; 29 found; start..end, strand, type, name):
     14..80      +  CDS            small t antigen (fragment): SV40 (simian virus 40) small t antigen
    106..317     +  promoter       EF-1α core promoter: core promoter for human elongation factor EF-1α
    318..1256    +  intron         EF-1α intron A: intron upstream of the start codon of human EF-1α
   1278..1877    +  CDS            PuroR (fragment): puromycin N-acetyltransferase; pac from Streptomyces; confers resistance to puromycin
   1893..2481    +  misc_feature   WPRE: woodchuck hepatitis virus posttranscriptional regulatory element
   2532..2551    +  misc_feature   cPPT/CTS (fragment): central polypurine tract and central termination sequence of HIV-1
   2553..2786    +  LTR            3' LTR (ΔU3): self-inactivating 3' long terminal repeat (LTR) from HIV-1
   2864..2985    +  polyA_signal   SV40 poly(A) signal: SV40 polyadenylation signal
   3025..3160    +  rep_origin     SV40 ori: SV40 origin of replication
   3181..3199    -  promoter       T7 promoter: promoter for bacteriophage T7 RNA polymerase
   3207..3362    +  CDS            lacZα (fragment): LacZα fragment of β-galactosidase; lacZ fragment
   3367..3795    +  rep_origin     f1 ori (sequence partly withheld): f1 bacteriophage origin of replication; arrow indicates direction of (+) strand synthesis
   3848..3952    +  promoter       AmpR promoter: bla
   3953..4813    +  CDS            AmpR: β-lactamase; bla; confers resistance to ampicillin, carbenicillin, and related antibiotics
   4984..5572    +  rep_origin     ori: high-copy-number ColE1/pMB1/pBR322/pUC origin of replication
   5755..5847    +  CDS            lacI (fragment): lac repressor; lacI; The lac repressor binds to the lac operator to inhibit transcription in E. coli. This inhibition can be relieved by adding lactose or isopropyl-β-D-thiogalactopyranoside (IPTG).
   5860..5881    +  protein_bind   CAP binding site: CAP binding activates transcription in the presence of cAMP. E. coli catabolite activator protein
   5896..5926    +  promoter       lac promoter: promoter for the E. coli lac operon
   5934..5950    +  protein_bind   lac operator: The lac repressor binds to the lac operator to inhibit transcription in E. coli. This inhibition can be relieved by adding lactose or isopropyl-β-D-thiogalactopyranoside (IPTG). lac repressor encoded by lacI
   5995..6013    +  promoter       T3 promoter: promoter for bacteriophage T3 RNA polymerase
   6041..6267    +  promoter       RSV promoter: Rous sarcoma virus enhancer/promoter
   6268..6448    +  LTR            5' LTR (truncated): truncated 5' long terminal repeat (LTR) from HIV-1
   6495..6620    +  misc_feature   HIV-1 Ψ: packaging signal of human immunodeficiency virus type 1
   6604..6967    +  CDS            HIV-1 gag (fragment): gag protein from human immunodeficiency virus 1; gag
   7113..7346    +  misc_feature   RRE: The Rev response element (RRE) of HIV-1 allows for Rev-dependent mRNA export from the nucleus to the cytoplasm.
   7723..7749    +  CDS            Rev (fragment): human immunodeficiency virus 1 (HIV-1) Rev protein; rev; enhances nuclear export of unspliced and incompletely spliced viral mRNAs
   7753..7993    +  promoter       U6 promoter: RNA polymerase III promoter for human U6 snRNA
   8023..8098    +  misc_RNA       gRNA scaffold: guide RNA scaffold for the Streptococcus pyogenes CRISPR/Cas9 system
   8154..8271    +  misc_feature   cPPT/CTS: central polypurine tract and central termination sequence of HIV-1
>Addgene plasmid #77978 | CSNK1E gRNA (BRDN0001147706) | addgene full sequence | sequence record 188768 | Addgene Assembled Sequence
CCCGGGTGCAAAGATGGATAAAGTTTTAAACAGAGAGGAATCTTTGCAGCTAATGGACCTTCTAGGTCTT
GAAAGGAGTGGGAATTGGCTCCGGTGCCCGTCAGTGGGCAGAGCGCACATCGCCCACAGTCCCCGAGAAG
TTGGGGGGAGGGGTCGGCAATTGATCCGGTGCCTAGAGAAGGTGGCGCGGGGTAAACTGGGAAAGTGATG
TCGTGTACTGGCTCCGCCTTTTTCCCGAGGGTGGGGGAGAACCGTATATAAGTGCAGTAGTCGCCGTGAA
CGTTCTTTTTCGCAACGGGTTTGCCGCCAGAACACAGGTAAGTGCCGTGTGTGGTTCCCGCGGGCCTGGC
CTCTTTACGGGTTATGGCCCTTGCGTGCCTTGAATTACTTCCACCTGGCTGCAGTACGTGATTCTTGATC
CCGAGCTTCGGGTTGGAAGTGGGTGGGAGAGTTCGAGGCCTTGCGCTTAAGGAGCCCCTTCGCCTCGTGC
TTGAGTTGAGGCCTGGCCTGGGCGCTGGGGCCGCCGCGTGCGAATCTGGTGGCACCTTCGCGCCTGTCTC
GCTGCTTTCGATAAGTCTCTAGCCATTTAAAATTTTTGATGACCTGCTGCGACGCTTTTTTTCTGGCAAG
ATAGTCTTGTAAATGCGGGCCAAGATCTGCACACTGGTATTTCGGTTTTTGGGGCCGCGGGCGGCGACGG
GGCCCGTGCGTCCCAGCGCACATGTTCGGCGAGGCGGGGCCTGCGAGCGCGGCCACCGAGAATCGGACGG
GGGTAGTCTCAAGCTGGCCGGCCTGCTCTGGTGCCTGGCCTCGCGCCGCCGTGTATCGCCCCGCCCTGGG
CGGCAAGGCTGGCCCGGTCGGCACCAGTTGCGTGAGCGGAAAGATGGCCGCTTCCCGGCCCTGCTGCAGG
GAGCTCAAAATGGAGGACGCGGCGCTCGGGAGAGCGGGCGGGTGAGTCACCCACACAAAGGAAAAGGGCC
TTTCCGTCCTCAGCCGTCGCTTCATGTGACTCCACGGAGTACCGGGCGCCGTCCAGGCACCTCGATTAGT
TCTCGAGCTTTTGGAGTACGTCGTCTTTAGGTTGGGGGGAGGGGTTTTATGCGATGGAGTTTCCCCACAC
TGAGTGGGTGGAGACTGAAGTTAGGCCAGCTTGGCACTTGATGTAATTCTCCTTGGAATTTGCCCTTTTT
GAGTTTGGATCTTGGTTCATTCTCAAGCCTCAGACAGTGGTTCAAAGTTTTTTTCTTCCATTTCAGGTGT
CGTGACGTACGGCCACCATGACCGAGTACAAGCCCACGGTGCGCCTCGCCACCCGCGACGACGTCCCCAG
GGCCGTACGCACCCTCGCCGCCGCGTTCGCCGACTACCCCGCCACGCGCCACACCGTCGATCCGGACCGC
CACATCGAGCGGGTCACCGAGCTGCAAGAACTCTTCCTCACGCGCGTCGGGCTCGACATCGGCAAGGTGT
GGGTCGCGGACGACGGCGCCGCCGTGGCGGTCTGGACCACGCCGGAGAGCGTCGAAGCGGGGGCGGTGTT
CGCCGAGATCGGCCCGCGCATGGCCGAGTTGAGCGGTTCCCGGCTGGCCGCGCAGCAACAGATGGAAGGC
CTCCTGGCGCCGCACCGGCCCAAGGAGCCCGCGTGGTTCCTGGCCACCGTCGGAGTCTCGCCCGACCACC
AGGGCAAGGGTCTGGGCAGCGCCGTCGTGCTCCCCGGAGTGGAGGCGGCCGAGCGCGCCGGGGTGCCCGC
CTTCCTGGAGACCTCCGCGCCCCGCAACCTCCCCTTCTACGAGCGGCTCGGCTTCACCGTCACCGCCGAC
GTCGAGGTGCCCGAAGGACCGCGCACCTGGTGCATGACCCGCAAGCCCGGTGCCTGAACGCGTTAAGTCG
ACAATCAACCTCTGGATTACAAAATTTGTGAAAGATTGACTGGTATTCTTAACTATGTTGCTCCTTTTAC
GCTATGTGGATACGCTGCTTTAATGCCTTTGTATCATGCTATTGCTTCCCGTATGGCTTTCATTTTCTCC
TCCTTGTATAAATCCTGGTTGCTGTCTCTTTATGAGGAGTTGTGGCCCGTTGTCAGGCAACGTGGCGTGG
TGTGCACTGTGTTTGCTGACGCAACCCCCACTGGTTGGGGCATTGCCACCACCTGTCAGCTCCTTTCCGG
GACTTTCGCTTTCCCCCTCCCTATTGCCACGGCGGAACTCATCGCCGCCTGCCTTGCCCGCTGCTGGACA
GGGGCTCGGCTGTTGGGCACTGACAATTCCGTGGTGTTGTCGGGGAAATCATCGTCCTTTCCTTGGCTGC
TCGCCTGTGTTGCCACCTGGATTCTGCGCGGGACGTCCTTCTGCTACGTCCCTTCGGCCCTCAATCCAGC
GGACCTTCCTTCCCGCGGCCTGCTGCCGGCTCTGCGGCCTCTTCCGCGTCTTCGCCTTCGCCCTCAGACG
AGTCGGATCTCCCTTTGGGCCGCCTCCCCGCGTCGACTTTAAGACCAATGACTTACAAGGCAGCTGTAGA
TCTTAGCCACTTTTTAAAAGAAAAGGGGGGACTGGAAGGGCTAATTCACTCCCAACGAAGACAAGATCTG
CTTTTTGCTTGTACTGGGTCTCTCTGGTTAGACCAGATCTGAGCCTGGGAGCTCTCTGGCTAACTAGGGA
ACCCACTGCTTAAGCCTCAATAAAGCTTGCCTTGAGTGCTTCAAGTAGTGTGTGCCCGTCTGTTGTGTGA
CTCTGGTAACTAGAGATCCCTCAGACCCTTTTAGTCAGTGTGGAAAATCTCTAGCAGTACGTATAGTAGT
TCATGTCATCTTATTATTCAGTATTTATAACTTGCAAAGAAATGAATATCAGAGAGTGAGAGGAACTTGT
TTATTGCAGCTTATAATGGTTACAAATAAAGCAATAGCATCACAAATTTCACAAATAAAGCATTTTTTTC
ACTGCATTCTAGTTGTGGTTTGTCCAAACTCATCAATGTATCTTATCATGTCTGGCTCTAGCTATCCCGC
CCCTAACTCCGCCCATCCCGCCCCTAACTCCGCCCAGTTCCGCCCATTCTCCGCCCCATGGCTGACTAAT
TTTTTTTATTTATGCAGAGGCCGAGGCCGCCTCGGCCTCTGAGCTATTCCAGAAGTAGTGAGGAGGCTTT
TTTGGAGGCCTAGGGACGTACCCAATTCGCCCTATAGTGAGTCGTATTACGCGCGCTCACTGGCCGTCGT
TTTACAACGTCGTGACTGGGAAAACCCTGGCGTTACCCAACTTAATCGCCTTGCAGCACATCCCCCTTTC
GCCAGCTGGCGTAATAGCGAAGAGGCCCGCACCGATCGCCCTTCCCAACAGTTGCGCAGCCTGAATGGCG
AATGGG
[124 nt withheld, positions 3367-3490]
C
[91 nt withheld, positions 3492-3582]
A
[49 nt withheld, positions 3584-3632]
CCTTTGACGTTGGAGTCCACGTTCTTT
[37 nt withheld, positions 3660-3696]
ACCCTATCTCGGTCTATTCTTTTGATTTATAAGGGATTTTGCCGATTTCGGCCTATTGGTTAAAAAATGA
GCTGATTTAACAAAAATTTAACGCGAATTTTAACAAAATATTAACGCTTACAATTTAGGTGGCACTTTTC
GGGGAAATGTGCGCGGAACCCCTATTTGTTTATTTTTCTAAATACATTCAAATATGTATCCGCTCATGAG
ACAATAACCCTGATAAATGCTTCAATAATATTGAAAAAGGAAGAGTATGAGTATTCAACATTTCCGTGTC
GCCCTTATTCCCTTTTTTGCGGCATTTTGCCTTCCTGTTTTTGCTCACCCAGAAACGCTGGTGAAAGTAA
AAGATGCTGAAGATCAGTTGGGTGCACGAGTGGGTTACATCGAACTGGATCTCAACAGCGGTAAGATCCT
TGAGAGTTTTCGCCCCGAAGAACGTTTTCCAATGATGAGCACTTTTAAAGTTCTGCTATGTGGCGCGGTA
TTATCCCGTATTGACGCCGGGCAAGAGCAACTCGGTCGCCGCATACACTATTCTCAGAATGACTTGGTTG
AGTACTCACCAGTCACAGAAAAGCATCTTACGGATGGCATGACAGTAAGAGAATTATGCAGTGCTGCCAT
AACCATGAGTGATAACACTGCGGCCAACTTACTTCTGACAACGATCGGAGGACCGAAGGAGCTAACCGCT
TTTTTGCACAACATGGGGGATCATGTAACTCGCCTTGATCGTTGGGAACCGGAGCTGAATGAAGCCATAC
CAAACGACGAGCGTGACACCACGATGCCTGTAGCAATGGCAACAACGTTGCGCAAACTATTAACTGGCGA
ACTACTTACTCTAGCTTCCCGGCAACAATTAATAGACTGGATGGAGGCGGATAAAGTTGCAGGACCACTT
CTGCGCTCGGCCCTTCCGGCTGGCTGGTTTATTGCTGATAAATCTGGAGCCGGTGAGCGTGGGTCTCGCG
GTATCATTGCAGCACTGGGGCCAGATGGTAAGCCCTCCCGTATCGTAGTTATCTACACGACGGGGAGTCA
GGCAACTATGGATGAACGAAATAGACAGATCGCTGAGATAGGTGCCTCACTGATTAAGCATTGGTAACTG
TCAGACCAAGTTTACTCATATATACTTTAGATTGATTTAAAACTTCATTTTTAATTTAAAAGGATCTAGG
TGAAGATCCTTTTTGATAATCTCATGACCAAAATCCCTTAACGTGAGTTTTCGTTCCACTGAGCGTCAGA
CCCCGTAGAAAAGATCAAAGGATCTTCTTGAGATCCTTTTTTTCTGCGCGTAATCTGCTGCTTGCAAACA
AAAAAACCACCGCTACCAGCGGTGGTTTGTTTGCCGGATCAAGAGCTACCAACTCTTTTTCCGAAGGTAA
CTGGCTTCAGCAGAGCGCAGATACCAAATACTGTTCTTCTAGTGTAGCCGTAGTTAGGCCACCACTTCAA
GAACTCTGTAGCACCGCCTACATACCTCGCTCTGCTAATCCTGTTACCAGTGGCTGCTGCCAGTGGCGAT
AAGTCGTGTCTTACCGGGTTGGACTCAAGACGATAGTTACCGGATAAGGCGCAGCGGTCGGGCTGAACGG
GGGGTTCGTGCACACAGCCCAGCTTGGAGCGAACGACCTACACCGAACTGAGATACCTACAGCGTGAGCT
ATGAGAAAGCGCCACGCTTCCCGAAGGGAGAAAGGCGGACAGGTATCCGGTAAGCGGCAGGGTCGGAACA
GGAGAGCGCACGAGGGAGCTTCCAGGGGGAAACGCCTGGTATCTTTATAGTCCTGTCGGGTTTCGCCACC
TCTGACTTGAGCGTCGATTTTTGTGATGCTCGTCAGGGGGGCGGAGCCTATGGAAAAACGCCAGCAACGC
GGCCTTTTTACGGTTCCTGGCCTTTTGCTGGCCTTTTGCTCACATGTTCTTTCCTGCGTTATCCCCTGAT
TCTGTGGATAACCGTATTACCGCCTTTGAGTGAGCTGATACCGCTCGCCGCAGCCGAACGACCGAGCGCA
GCGAGTCAGTGAGCGAGGAAGCGGAAGAGCGCCCAATACGCAAACCGCCTCTCCCCGCGCGTTGGCCGAT
TCATTAATGCAGCTGGCACGACAGGTTTCCCGACTGGAAAGCGGGCAGTGAGCGCAACGCAATTAATGTG
AGTTAGCTCACTCATTAGGCACCCCAGGCTTTACACTTTATGCTTCCGGCTCGTATGTTGTGTGGAATTG
TGAGCGGATAACAATTTCACACAGGAAACAGCTATGACCATGATTACGCCAAGCGCGCAATTAACCCTCA
CTAAAGGGAACAAAAGCTGGAGCTGCAAGCTTAATGTAGTCTTATGCAATACTCTTGTAGTCTTGCAACA
TGGTAACGATGAGTTAGCAACATGCCTTACAAGGAGAGAAAAAGCACCGTGCATGCCGATTGGTGGAAGT
AAGGTGGTACGATCGTGCCTTATTAGGAAGGCAACAGACGGGTCTGACATGGATTGGACGAACCACTGAA
TTGCCGCATTGCAGAGATATTGTATTTAAGTGCCTAGCTCGATACATAAACGGGTCTCTCTGGTTAGACC
AGATCTGAGCCTGGGAGCTCTCTGGCTAACTAGGGAACCCACTGCTTAAGCCTCAATAAAGCTTGCCTTG
AGTGCTTCAAGTAGTGTGTGCCCGTCTGTTGTGTGACTCTGGTAACTAGAGATCCCTCAGACCCTTTTAG
TCAGTGTGGAAAATCTCTAGCAGTGGCGCCCGAACAGGGACTTGAAAGCGAAAGGGAAACCAGAGGAGCT
CTCTCGACGCAGGACTCGGCTTGCTGAAGCGCGCACGGCAAGAGGCGAGGGGCGGCGACTGGTGAGTACG
CCAAAAATTTTGACTAGCGGAGGCTAGAAGGAGAGAGATGGGTGCGAGAGCGTCAGTATTAAGCGGGGGA
GAATTAGATCGCGATGGGAAAAAATTCGGTTAAGGCCAGGGGGAAAGAAAAAATATAAATTAAAACATAT
AGTATGGGCAAGCAGGGAGCTAGAACGATTCGCAGTTAATCCTGGCCTGTTAGAAACATCAGAAGGCTGT
AGACAAATACTGGGACAGCTACAACCATCCCTTCAGACAGGATCAGAAGAACTTAGATCATTATATAATA
CAGTAGCAACCCTCTATTGTGTGCATCAAAGGATAGAGATAAAAGACACCAAGGAAGCTTTAGACAAGAT
AGAGGAAGAGCAAAACAAAAGTAAGACCACCGCACAGCAAGCGGCCGCTGATCTTCAGACCTGGAGGAGG
AGATATGAGGGACAATTGGAGAAGTGAATTATATAAATATAAAGTAGTAAAAATTGAACCATTAGGAGTA
GCACCCACCAAGGCAAAGAGAAGAGTGGTGCAGAGAGAAAAAAGAGCAGTGGGAATAGGAGCTTTGTTCC
TTGGGTTCTTGGGAGCAGCAGGAAGCACTATGGGCGCAGCGTCAATGACGCTGACGGTACAGGCCAGACA
ATTATTGTCTGGTATAGTGCAGCAGCAGAACAATTTGCTGAGGGCTATTGAGGCGCAACAGCATCTGTTG
CAACTCACAGTCTGGGGCATCAAGCAGCTCCAGGCAAGAATCCTGGCTGTGGAAAGATACCTAAAGGATC
AACAGCTCCTGGGGATTTGGGGTTGCTCTGGAAAACTCATTTGCACCACTGCTGTGCCTTGGAATGCTAG
TTGGAGTAATAAATCTCTGGAACAGATTTGGAATCACACGACCTGGATGGAGTGGGACAGAGAAATTAAC
AATTACACAAGCTTAATACACTCCTTAATTGAAGAATCGCAAAACCAGCAAGAAAAGAATGAACAAGAAT
TATTGGAATTAGATAAATGGGCAAGTTTGTGGAATTGGTTTAACATAACAAATTGGCTGTGGTATATAAA
ATTATTCATAATGATAGTAGGAGGCTTGGTAGGTTTAAGAATAGTTTTTGCTGTACTTTCTATAGTGAAT
AGAGTTAGGCAGGGATATTCACCATTATCGTTTCAGACCCACCTCCCAACCCCGAGGGGACCCAGAGAGG
GCCTATTTCCCATGATTCCTTCATATTTGCATATACGATACAAGGCTGTTAGAGAGATAATTAGAATTAA
TTTGACTGTAAACACAAAGATATTAGTACAAAATACGTGACGTAGAAAGTAATAATTTCTTGGGTAGTTT
GCAGTTTTAAAATTATGTTTTAAAATGGACTATCATATGCTTACCGTAACTTGAAAGTATTTCGATTTCT
TGGCTTTATATATCTTGTGGAAAGGACGAAACACCGGGTTGCGGAAGAGCTGACGTGTTTTAGAGCTAGA
AATAGCAAGTTAAAATAAGGCTAGTCCGTTATCAACTTGAAAAAGTGGCACCGAGTCGGTGCTTTTTTAA
GCTTGGCGTAACTAGATCTTGAGACAAATGGCAGTATTCATCCACAATTTTAAAAGAAAAGGGGGGATTG
GGGGGTACAGTGCAGGGGAAAGAATAGTAGACATAATAGCAACAGACATACAAACTAAAGAATTACAAAA
ACAAATTACAAAAATTCAAAATTTTCGGGTTTATTACAGGGACAGCAGAGATCCACTTTGGCGCCGGCTC
GAGGGGG
