>Addgene plasmid #77978 | CSNK1E gRNA (BRDN0001147706) | depositor partial sequence | sequence record 145438 | Target Sequence
GGTTGCGGAAGAGCTGACGT
