>Addgene plasmid #77978 | CSNK1E gRNA (BRDN0001147706) | addgene partial sequence | sequence record 188767 | hU6-F
AAATACGTGACGTAGAAAGTAATAATTTCTTGGGTAGTTTGCAGTTTTAAAATTATGTTTTAAAATGGAC
TATCATATGCTTACCGTAACTTGAAAGTATTTCGATTTCTTGGCTTTATATATCTTGTGGAAAGGACGAA
ACACCGGGTTGCGGAAGAGCTGACGTGTTTTAGAGCTAGAAATAGCAAGTTAAAATAAGGCTAGTCCGTT
ATCAACTTGAAAAAGTGGCACCGAGTCGGTGCTTTTTTAAGCTTGGCGTAACTAGATCTTGAGACAAATG
GCAGTATTCATCCACAATTTTAAAAGAAAAGGGGGGATTGGGGGGTACAGTGCAGGGGAAAGAATAGTAG
ACATAATAGCAACAGACATACAAACTAAAGAATTACAAAAACAAATTACAAAAATTCAAAATTTTCGGGT
TTATTACAGGGACAGCAGAGATCCACTTTGGCGCCGGCTCGAGGGGGCCCGGGTGCAAAGATGGATAAAG
TTTTAAACAGAGAGGAATCTTTGCAGCTAATGGACCTTCTAGGTCTTGAAAGGAGTGGGAATTGGCTCCG
GTGCCCGTCA
